Addgene plasmid #115654: pKEW107-MbCas12a-33362
Purpose: Expresses MbCas12a in bacteria from M. bovoculi strain 33362, under TetR control
Depositing lab: Jennifer Doudna. Depositing organization: University of California, Berkeley. Publication: Systematic discovery of natural CRISPR-Cas12a inhibitors. Watters KE, Fellmann C, Bai HB, Ren SM, Doudna JA. Science. 2018 Oct 12;362(6411):236-239. doi: 10.1126/science.aau5138. Epub 2018 Sep 6. PubMed 30190307.
Backbone
  Vector backbone: CmR/p15A
  Backbone manufacturer: N/A
  Backbone size w/o insert (bp): 2600
  Total vector size (bp): 6384
  Vector type: Bacterial Expression, CRISPR, Synthetic Biology
Growth in bacteria
  Bacterial resistance: Chloramphenicol, 25 μg/mL
  Growth temperature: 37°C
  Growth strain: DH5alpha
  Copy number: Low Copy
Gene/Insert
  Gene/Insert name: MbCas12a (alt name: MbCpf1)
  Species: Moraxella bovoculi
  Insert size (bp): 3786
  GenBank ID: WP_046695838.1
  Promoter: Ptet
  Cloning method: Gibson Cloning
  Sequencing primers: 5′ tacacctagcttctgggcgagtttacg; 3′ gtgagcgaggaagcggaatatatcc
Terms and licenses: Academic/Nonprofit Terms; Industry Terms: Not Available to Industry
How to cite: pKEW107-MbCas12a-33362 was a gift from Jennifer Doudna (Addgene plasmid # 115654 ; http://n2t.net/addgene:115654 ; RRID:Addgene_115654)
