[The description below was written by a language model from this plasmid's Addgene catalogue record and pLannotate feature annotations shown in this document.]
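Description:
pKEW107-MbCas12a-33362 is a 6,384 bp bacterial expression plasmid that produces the type V CRISPR nuclease Cas12a (also called Cpf1) from Moraxella bovoculi strain 33362 under tetracycline-repressor control. It is built on a compact chloramphenicol-resistance/p15A backbone of about 2.6 kb. The p15A origin gives low-to-medium copy number in E. coli and is compatible with ColE1-type plasmids, so the construct can be maintained alongside a second plasmid. Selection relies on the cat gene (chloramphenicol acetyltransferase), driven by its own promoter and followed by the lambda t0 terminator. A short fragment annotated as RSF ori lies next to p15A and probably reflects sequence similarity rather than a second working origin.

The roughly 3.8 kb MbCas12a coding sequence, inserted by Gibson assembly, is not recognised by the automated annotation. In both sequence records (identical in length and feature order, differing only in start coordinate) it corresponds to the unannotated stretch between the tetR/tetA promoter region and the tandem rrnB T1 and T7Te terminators. TetR from Tn10 is encoded divergently from that bidirectional promoter region and binds the tet operators to keep Cas12a transcription off. Adding tetracycline or an analogue releases the repressor and induces expression from Ptet. The record lists no epitope tags, and no guide RNA cassette is annotated, so crRNA is presumably supplied separately. The plasmid was deposited with a study on the systematic discovery of natural Cas12a inhibitors, consistent with use as an inducible nuclease source in bacterial assays of Cas12a activity and candidate anti-CRISPR proteins.
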