Features (pLannotate 1.2.2; 9 found; start..end, strand, type, name):
      7..630     -  CDS            TetR: tetracycline repressor TetR; tetR from transposon Tn10; TetR binds to the tetracycline operator tetO to inhibit transcription. This inhibition can be relieved by adding tetracycline or doxycycline.
    649..704     +  promoter       tetR/tetA promoters: tetR; overlapping promoters for bacterial tetR and tetA
   4549..4620    +  terminator     rrnB T1 terminator: transcription terminator T1 from the E. coli rrnB gene
   4636..4663    +  terminator     T7Te terminator: phage T7 early transcription terminator
   4682..4737    -  rep_origin     RSF ori (fragment): Plasmids containing the RSF 1030 origin of replication can be propagated in E. coli cells that contain additional plasmids with compatible origins.
   4825..5370    -  rep_origin     p15A ori: Plasmids containing the medium-copy-number p15A origin of replication can be propagated in E. coli cells that contain a second plasmid with the ColE1 origin.
   5484..5578    -  terminator     lambda t0 terminator: transcription terminator from phage lambda
   5602..6258    -  CDS            cat: CAT_ECOLX - Experimental evidence at protein level: Swiss-Prot protein existence level 1. This enzyme is an effector of chloramphenicol resistance in bacteria. From Escherichia coli. This protein is used as a marker in many commonly used cloning vectors, such as pACYC184.
   6259..6361    -  promoter       cat promoter: promoter of the E. coli cat gene encoding chloramphenicol acetyltransferase
>Addgene plasmid #115654 | pKEW107-MbCas12a-33362 | depositor full sequence | sequence record 218335 | pKEW107-MbCas12a-33362 sequence 6384 bps
GACGTCTTAAGACCCACTTTCACATTTAAGTTGTTTTTCTAATCCGCATATGATCAATTCAAGGCCGAAT
AAGAAGGCTGGCTCTGCACCTTGGTGATCAAATAATTCGATAGCTTGTCGTAATAATGGCGGCATACTAT
CAGTAGTAGGTGTTTCCCTTTCTTCTTTAGCGACTTGATGCTCTTGATCTTCCAATACGCAACCTAAAGT
AAAATGCCCCACAGCGCTGAGTGCATATAATGCATTCTCTAGTGAAAAACCTTGTTGGCATAAAAAGGCT
AATTGATTTTCGAGAGTTTCATACTGTTTTTCTGTAGGCCGTGTACCTAAATGTACTTTTGCTCCATCGC
GATGACTTAGTAAAGCACATCTAAAACTTTTAGCGTTATTACGTAAAAAATCTTGCCAGCTTTCCCCTTC
TAAAGGGCAAAAGTGAGTATGGTGCCTATCTAACATCTCAATGGCTAAGGCGTCGAGCAAAGCCCGCTTA
TTTTTTACATGCCAATACAATGTAGGCTGCTCTACACCTAGCTTCTGGGCGAGTTTACGGGTTGTTAAAC
CTTCGATTCCGACCTCATTAAGCAGCTCTAATGCGCTGTTAATCACTTTACTTTTATCTAATCTAGACAT
CATTAATTCCTAATTTTTGTTGACACTCTATCGTTGATAGAGTTATTTTACCACTCCCTATCAGTGATAG
AGAAAAGAATTCAAAAGATCTAAAGAGGAGAAAGGATCTATGTTATTTCAAGACTTTACTCACCTATACC
CCTTATCAAAAACCGTGCGCTTTGAATTAAAGCCCATTGGTAAGACATTAGAGCATATCCATGCCAAAAA
CTTTTTGAACCAAGATGAGACCATGGCGGACATGTACCAAAAGGTGAAGGCGATACTGGACGATTATCAT
CGTGATTTTATCGCTGATATGATGGGCGAAGTTAAGCTAACTAAGCTGGCAGAATTTTATGATGTGTATT
TAAAATTTAGAAAAAATCCCAAAGACGATGGATTGCAAAAACAGCTAAAGGACTTGCAAGCAGTTTTAAG
AAAAGAGATTGTGAAGCCTATCGGTAATGGAGGAAAATACAAGGCGGGTTATGACCGCTTATTTGGGGCA
AAGCTCTTTAAGGACGGCAAAGAGCTTGGTGATTTGGCGAAATTTGTCATCGCCCAAGAGGGTGAGTCAT
CGCCAAAGCTTGCTCACCTTGCCCATTTTGAGAAGTTTAGCACTTACTTTACTGGTTTTCATGACAACCG
CAAAAACATGTACAGCGATGAGGATAAACACACCGCCATTGCCTATCGTCTGATTCATGAAAACTTACCA
CGCTTTATTGACAACCTACAAATACTGGCAACCATCAAACAAAAGCACTCGGCGTTGTATGACCAGATTA
TAAATGAGCTGACTGCGAGTGGCTTGGATGTGTCGCTGGCAAGTCATCTGGACGGCTATCACAAGCTTTT
AACCCAAGAGGGTATCACGGCTTATAATACCCTGCTTGGCGGTATCAGTGGCGAGGCAGGTTCTCGCAAG
ATACAAGGTATCAATGAGCTTATCAATAGTCATCACAACCAACATTGCCACAAATCCGAACGTATCGCCA
AATTACGCCCCCTACACAAACAAATCCTAAGCGACGGCATGGGTGTGTCATTTTTGCCAAGCAAATTTGC
CGATGATAGCGAAGTGTGTCAAGCGGTCAATGAATTTTACCGCCATTATGCTGATGTTTTTGCCAAGGTG
CAAAGCTTATTTGATGGGTTTGATGACTATCAAAAGGACGGCATTTATGTTGAGTATAAAAATTTAAATG
AACTATCCAAGCAGGCATTTGGTGATTTTGCTTTGTTGGGTCGGGTGCTGGACGGCTATTATGTGGATGT
GGTGAATCCAGAGTTTAATGAGAGATTTGCCAAAGCCAAAACCGACAATGCCAAAGCAAAACTGACAAAA
GAAAAAGACAAATTCATCAAAGGCGTGCATTCCTTGGCAAGCCTTGAGCAGGCGATAGAGCATTATACTG
CTAGGCATGATGATGAGTCTGTGCAGGCGGGCAAACTTGGACAGTATTTCAAACACGGTCTGGCAGGCGT
GGATAATCCAATCCAAAAAATACACAACAACCACAGCACCATTAAGGGTTTTTTGGAGCGTGAACGTCCA
GCAGGCGAGCGAGCATTGCCCAAAATTAAGTCAGACAAAAGCCCTGAAATCAGGCAACTAAAAGAGCTGC
TAGACAATGCCCTAAATGTGGCGCATTTTGCCAAGTTATTAACGACCAAAACCACCCTACACAACCAGGA
CGGCAATTTTTATGGTGAGTTTGGGGCGTTGTATGATGAGCTTGCCAAGATTGCCACGCTTTATAACAAA
GTGCGTGATTATCTGTCGCAAAAGCCATTTAGCACCGAAAAATACAAATTAAACTTTGGCAATCCGACAT
TATTAAACGGGTGGGATTTGAATAAAGAAAAAGATAATTTTGGGGTTATCTTACAAAAAGACGGCTGTTA
TTATTTGGCATTATTGGATAAAGCTCATAAAAAAGTATTTGATAATGCTCCAAATACAGGTAAAAGCGTT
TATCAAAAAATGATTTATAAATTATTGCCCGGACCTAATAAAATGCTACCCAAAGTATTTTTTGCCAAGA
GTAATTTGGATTATTATAACCCTTCTGCTGAACTACTGGATAAATATGCACAAGGCACGCACAAAAAAGG
CGATAATTTTAATCTAAAAGACTGCCATGCGTTGATTGATTTTTTTAAGGCGGGTATTAATAAACATCCA
GAATGGCAACATTTTGGTTTTAAATTTTCACCAACCAGTAGCTATCAGGATTTGAGTGATTTTTATAGAG
AAGTCGAACCACAAGGCTATCAAGTAAAATTTGTGGATATCAACGCCGATTATATTAACGAGCTGGTTGA
ACAAGGTCAGTTGTATTTATTCCAGATTTATAATAAAGATTTCTCGCCCAAGGCTCACGGTAAGCCCAAT
TTGCATACTTTGTATTTTAAGGCGTTATTTAGCGAAGATAATCTTGTCAATCCAATTTATAAATTAAATG
GTGAGGCGGAGATATTTTATCGTAAGGCGTCTTTGGATATGAATGAAACTACCATTCATCGTGCAGGTGA
GGTATTAGAAAATAAAAATCCTGATAATCCAAAAAAGCGTCAATTTGTCTATGACATCATCAAAGATAAA
CGCTATACCCAAGATAAGTTTATGCTACATGTGCCTATTACCATGAATTTTGGTGTGCAGGGCATGACGA
TTAAAGAATTTAATAAAAAAGTTAATCAAAGCATACAGCAATATGATGAGGTGAATGTAATAGGCATAGA
CCGTGGCGAGCGACATTTGCTATATCTGACAGTGATTAATAGCAAAGGCGAAATCTTAGAACAGCGTAGT
CTCAATGACATCACTACCGCATCGGCAAATGGTACACAAATGACCACGCCTTATCATAAGATACTGGACA
AGAGAGAAATAGAACGCCTAAATGCTCGTGTCGGTTGGGGTGAGATTGAGACCATAAAAGAGCTAAAATC
GGGCTATCTAAGCCATGTGGTACATCAAATCAGCCAGCTTATGCTTAAATATAATGCCATTGTGGTGTTA
GAGGATTTAAATTTTGGGTTTAAGCGTGGTCGCTTTAAGGTGGAAAAACAAATTTACCAAAACTTTGAAA
ACGCTCTAATCAAAAAGCTAAACCATTTGGTATTAAAAGATAAGGCAGATGATGAGATTGGCTCATATAA
AAATGCTCTGCAATTGACCAATAATTTTACTGATCTAAAAAGCATTGGCAAACAAACGGGCTTTTTATTC
TATGTGCCTGCATGGAATACCAGCAAAATAGACCCTGAAACGGGCTTTGTGGATTTGTTAAAACCACGTT
ATGAAAATATCGCTCAGTCGCAAGCGTTTTTTGGTAAATTTGATAAGATTTGTTATAACGCAGATAGGGG
TTATTTTGAATTTCATATTGATTATGCCAAATTTAATGACAAAGCCAAAAACTCTCGCCAAATATGGAAG
ATTTGCTCGCATGGCGATAAACGCTATGTGTATGACAAAACCGCCAATCAAAATAAAGGGGCGACCATTG
GTGTTAATGTCAATGATGAATTAAAATCGCTATTTACTCGCTATCACATCAATGACAAACAGCCAAATTT
GGTTATGGATATTTGCCAAAATAACGATAAAGAATTTCATAAATCGCTGATGTATCTATTAAAGACATTG
CTTGCATTACGATATAGTAACGCCAGTAGCGATGAAGATTTTATTTTATCGCCTGTGGCAAATGATGAGG
GTGTGTTTTTTAATTCGGCATTGGCGGATGATACACAGCCACAAAATGCGGATGCCAATGGGGCATATCA
TATCGCATTAAAGGGCTTATGGCTATTAAATGAACTAAAAAACAGTGATGATTTGAATAAAGTCAAACTT
GCCATTGACAATCAAACATGGTTAAACTTCGCTCAAAACCGCTAACTCGACTGCAATAGTCCAGGCATCA
AATAAAACGAAAGGCTCAGTCGAAAGACTGGGCCTTTCGTTTTATCTGTTGTTTGTCGGTGAACGCTCTC
TACTAGAGTCACACTGGCTCACCTTCGGGTGGGCCTTTCTGCGTTTATACCTAGGGATATATTCCGCTTC
CTCGCTCACTGACTCGCTACGCTCGGTCGTTCGACTGCGGCGAGCGGAAATGGCTTACGAACGGGGCGGA
GATTTCCTGGAAGATGCCAGGAAGATACTTAACAGGGAAGTGAGAGGGCCGCGGCAAAGCCGTTTTTCCA
TAGGCTCCGCCCCCCTGACAAGCATCACGAAATCTGACGCTCAAATCAGTGGTGGCGAAACCCGACAGGA
CTATAAAGATACCAGGCGTTTCCCCCTGGCGGCTCCCTCGTGCGCTCTCCTGTTCCTGCCTTTCGGTTTA
CCGGTGTCATTCCGCTGTTATGGCCGCGTTTGTCTCATTCCACGCCTGACACTCAGTTCCGGGTAGGCAG
TTCGCTCCAAGCTGGACTGTATGCACGAACCCCCCGTTCAGTCCGACCGCTGCGCCTTATCCGGTAACTA
TCGTCTTGAGTCCAACCCGGAAAGACATGCAAAAGCACCACTGGCAGCAGCCACTGGTAATTGATTTAGA
GGAGTTAGTCTTGAAGTCATGCGCCGGTTAAGGCTAAACTGAAAGGACAAGTTTTGGTGACTGCGCTCCT
CCAAGCCAGTTACCTCGGTTCAAAGAGTTGGTAGCTCAGAGAACCTTCGAAAAACCGCCCTGCAAGGCGG
TTTTTTCGTTTTCAGAGCAAGAGATTACGCGCAGACCAAAACGATCTCAAGAAGATCATCTTATTAATCA
GATAAAATATTTCTAGATTTCAGTGCAATTTATCTCTTCAAATGTAGCACCTGAAGTCAGCCCCATACGA
TATAAGTTGTTACTAGTGCTTGGATTCTCACCAATAAAAAACGCCCGGCGGCAACCGAGCGTTCTGAACA
AATCCAGATGGAGTTCTGAGGTCATTACTGGATCTATCAACAGGAGTCCAAGCGAGCTCGATATCAAATT
ACGCCCCGCCCTGCCACTCATCGCAGTACTGTTGTAATTCATTAAGCATTCTGCCGACATGGAAGCCATC
ACAAACGGCATGATGAACCTGAATCGCCAGCGGCATCAGCACCTTGTCGCCTTGCGTATAATATTTGCCC
ATGGTGAAAACGGGGGCGAAGAAGTTGTCCATATTGGCCACGTTTAAATCAAAACTGGTGAAACTCACCC
AGGGATTGGCTGAGACGAAAAACATATTCTCAATAAACCCTTTAGGGAAATAGGCCAGGTTTTCACCGTA
ACACGCCACATCTTGCGAATATATGTGTAGAAACTGCCGGAAATCGTCGTGGTATTCACTCCAGAGCGAT
GAAAACGTTTCAGTTTGCTCATGGAAAACGGTGTAACAAGGGTGAACACTATCCCATATCACCAGCTCAC
CGTCTTTCATTGCCATACGAAATTCCGGATGAGCATTCATCAGGCGGGCAAGAATGTGAATAAAGGCCGG
ATAAAACTTGTGCTTATTTTTCTTTACGGTCTTTAAAAAGGCCGTAATATCCAGCTGAACGGTCTGGTTA
TAGGTACATTGAGCAACTGACTGAAATGCCTCAAAATGTTCTTTACGATGCCATTGGGATATATCAACGG
TGGTATATCCAGTGATTTTTTTCTCCATTTTAGCTTCCTTAGCTCCTGAAAATCTCGATAACTCAAAAAA
TACGCCCGGTAGTGATCTTATTTCATTATGGTGAAAGTTGGAACCTCTTACGTGCCGATCAACGTCTCAT
TTTCGCCAGATATC
