Features (pLannotate 1.2.2; 9 found; start..end, strand, type, name):
   3268..3339    +  terminator     rrnB T1 terminator: transcription terminator T1 from the E. coli rrnB gene
   3355..3382    +  terminator     T7Te terminator: phage T7 early transcription terminator
   3401..3456    -  rep_origin     RSF ori (fragment): Plasmids containing the RSF 1030 origin of replication can be propagated in E. coli cells that contain additional plasmids with compatible origins.
   3544..4089    -  rep_origin     p15A ori: Plasmids containing the medium-copy-number p15A origin of replication can be propagated in E. coli cells that contain a second plasmid with the ColE1 origin.
   4203..4297    -  terminator     lambda t0 terminator: transcription terminator from phage lambda
   4321..4977    -  CDS            cat: CAT_ECOLX - Experimental evidence at protein level: Swiss-Prot protein existence level 1. This enzyme is an effector of chloramphenicol resistance in bacteria. From Escherichia coli. This protein is used as a marker in many commonly used cloning vectors, such as pACYC184.
   4978..5080    -  promoter       cat promoter: promoter of the E. coli cat gene encoding chloramphenicol acetyltransferase
   5110..5733    -  CDS            TetR: tetracycline repressor TetR; tetR from transposon Tn10; TetR binds to the tetracycline operator tetO to inhibit transcription. This inhibition can be relieved by adding tetracycline or doxycycline.
   5752..5807    +  promoter       tetR/tetA promoters: tetR; overlapping promoters for bacterial tetR and tetA
>Addgene plasmid #115654 | pKEW107-MbCas12a-33362 | addgene full sequence | sequence record 225437 | Addgene NGS Result
GGATAAACACACCGCCATTGCCTATCGTCTGATTCATGAAAACTTACCACGCTTTATTGACAACCTACAA
ATACTGGCAACCATCAAACAAAAGCACTCGGCGTTGTATGACCAGATTATAAATGAGCTGACTGCGAGTG
GCTTGGATGTGTCGCTGGCAAGTCATCTGGACGGCTATCACAAGCTTTTAACCCAAGAGGGTATCACGGC
TTATAATACCCTGCTTGGCGGTATCAGTGGCGAGGCAGGTTCTCGCAAGATACAAGGTATCAATGAGCTT
ATCAATAGTCATCACAACCAACATTGCCACAAATCCGAACGTATCGCCAAATTACGCCCCCTACACAAAC
AAATCCTAAGCGACGGCATGGGTGTGTCATTTTTGCCAAGCAAATTTGCCGATGATAGCGAAGTGTGTCA
AGCGGTCAATGAATTTTACCGCCATTATGCTGATGTTTTTGCCAAGGTGCAAAGCTTATTTGATGGGTTT
GATGACTATCAAAAGGACGGCATTTATGTTGAGTATAAAAATTTAAATGAACTATCCAAGCAGGCATTTG
GTGATTTTGCTTTGTTGGGTCGGGTGCTGGACGGCTATTATGTGGATGTGGTGAATCCAGAGTTTAATGA
GAGATTTGCCAAAGCCAAAACCGACAATGCCAAAGCAAAACTGACAAAAGAAAAAGACAAATTCATCAAA
GGCGTGCATTCCTTGGCAAGCCTTGAGCAGGCGATAGAGCATTATACTGCTAGGCATGATGATGAGTCTG
TGCAGGCGGGCAAACTTGGACAGTATTTCAAACACGGTCTGGCAGGCGTGGATAATCCAATCCAAAAAAT
ACACAACAACCACAGCACCATTAAGGGTTTTTTGGAGCGTGAACGTCCAGCAGGCGAGCGAGCATTGCCC
AAAATTAAGTCAGACAAAAGCCCTGAAATCAGGCAACTAAAAGAGCTGCTAGACAATGCCCTAAATGTGG
CGCATTTTGCCAAGTTATTAACGACCAAAACCACCCTACACAACCAGGACGGCAATTTTTATGGTGAGTT
TGGGGCGTTGTATGATGAGCTTGCCAAGATTGCCACGCTTTATAACAAAGTGCGTGATTATCTGTCGCAA
AAGCCATTTAGCACCGAAAAATACAAATTAAACTTTGGCAATCCGACATTATTAAACGGGTGGGATTTGA
ATAAAGAAAAAGATAATTTTGGGGTTATCTTACAAAAAGACGGCTGTTATTATTTGGCATTATTGGATAA
AGCTCATAAAAAAGTATTTGATAATGCTCCAAATACAGGTAAAAGCGTTTATCAAAAAATGATTTATAAA
TTATTGCCCGGACCTAATAAAATGCTACCCAAAGTATTTTTTGCCAAGAGTAATTTGGATTATTATAACC
CTTCTGCTGAACTACTGGATAAATATGCACAAGGCACGCACAAAAAAGGCGATAATTTTAATCTAAAAGA
CTGCCATGCGTTGATTGATTTTTTTAAGGCGGGTATTAATAAACATCCAGAATGGCAACATTTTGGTTTT
AAATTTTCACCAACCAGTAGCTATCAGGATTTGAGTGATTTTTATAGAGAAGTCGAACCACAAGGCTATC
AAGTAAAATTTGTGGATATCAACGCCGATTATATTAACGAGCTGGTTGAACAAGGTCAGTTGTATTTATT
CCAGATTTATAATAAAGATTTCTCGCCCAAGGCTCACGGTAAGCCCAATTTGCATACTTTGTATTTTAAG
GCGTTATTTAGCGAAGATAATCTTGTCAATCCAATTTATAAATTAAATGGTGAGGCGGAGATATTTTATC
GTAAGGCGTCTTTGGATATGAATGAAACTACCATTCATCGTGCAGGTGAGGTATTAGAAAATAAAAATCC
TGATAATCCAAAAAAGCGTCAATTTGTCTATGACATCATCAAAGATAAACGCTATACCCAAGATAAGTTT
ATGCTACATGTGCCTATTACCATGAATTTTGGTGTGCAGGGCATGACGATTAAAGAATTTAATAAAAAAG
TTAATCAAAGCATACAGCAATATGATGAGGTGAATGTAATAGGCATAGACCGTGGCGAGCGACATTTGCT
ATATCTGACAGTGATTAATAGCAAAGGCGAAATCTTAGAACAGCGTAGTCTCAATGACATCACTACCGCA
TCGGCAAATGGTACACAAATGACCACGCCTTATCATAAGATACTGGACAAGAGAGAAATAGAACGCCTAA
ATGCTCGTGTCGGTTGGGGTGAGATTGAGACCATAAAAGAGCTAAAATCGGGCTATCTAAGCCATGTGGT
ACATCAAATCAGCCAGCTTATGCTTAAATATAATGCCATTGTGGTGTTAGAGGATTTAAATTTTGGGTTT
AAGCGTGGTCGCTTTAAGGTGGAAAAACAAATTTACCAAAACTTTGAAAACGCTCTAATCAAAAAGCTAA
ACCATTTGGTATTAAAAGATAAGGCAGATGATGAGATTGGCTCATATAAAAATGCTCTGCAATTGACCAA
TAATTTTACTGATCTAAAAAGCATTGGCAAACAAACGGGCTTTTTATTCTATGTGCCTGCATGGAATACC
AGCAAAATAGACCCTGAAACGGGCTTTGTGGATTTGTTAAAACCACGTTATGAAAATATCGCTCAGTCGC
AAGCGTTTTTTGGTAAATTTGATAAGATTTGTTATAACGCAGATAGGGGTTATTTTGAATTTCATATTGA
TTATGCCAAATTTAATGACAAAGCCAAAAACTCTCGCCAAATATGGAAGATTTGCTCGCATGGCGATAAA
CGCTATGTGTATGACAAAACCGCCAATCAAAATAAAGGGGCGACCATTGGTGTTAATGTCAATGATGAAT
TAAAATCGCTATTTACTCGCTATCACATCAATGACAAACAGCCAAATTTGGTTATGGATATTTGCCAAAA
TAACGATAAAGAATTTCATAAATCGCTGATGTATCTATTAAAGACATTGCTTGCATTACGATATAGTAAC
GCCAGTAGCGATGAAGATTTTATTTTATCGCCTGTGGCAAATGATGAGGGTGTGTTTTTTAATTCGGCAT
TGGCGGATGATACACAGCCACAAAATGCGGATGCCAATGGGGCATATCATATCGCATTAAAGGGCTTATG
GCTATTAAATGAACTAAAAAACAGTGATGATTTGAATAAAGTCAAACTTGCCATTGACAATCAAACATGG
CTAAACTTCGCTCAAAACCGCTAACTCGACTGCAATAGTCCAGGCATCAAATAAAACGAAAGGCTCAGTC
GAAAGACTGGGCCTTTCGTTTTATCTGTTGTTTGTCGGTGAACGCTCTCTACTAGAGTCACACTGGCTCA
CCTTCGGGTGGGCCTTTCTGCGTTTATACCTAGGGATATATTCCGCTTCCTCGCTCACTGACTCGCTACG
CTCGGTCGTTCGACTGCGGCGAGCGGAAATGGCTTACGAACGGGGCGGAGATTTCCTGGAAGATGCCAGG
AAGATACTTAACAGGGAAGTGAGAGGGCCGCGGCAAAGCCGTTTTTCCATAGGCTCCGCCCCCCTGACAA
GCATCACGAAATCTGACGCTCAAATCAGTGGTGGCGAAACCCGACAGGACTATAAAGATACCAGGCGTTT
CCCCCTGGCGGCTCCCTCGTGCGCTCTCCTGTTCCTGCCTTTCGGTTTACCGGTGTCATTCCGCTGTTAT
GGCCGCGTTTGTCTCATTCCACGCCTGACACTCAGTTCCGGGTAGGCAGTTCGCTCCAAGCTGGACTGTA
TGCACGAACCCCCCGTTCAGTCCGACCGCTGCGCCTTATCCGGTAACTATCGTCTTGAGTCCAACCCGGA
AAGACATGCAAAAGCACCACTGGCAGCAGCCACTGGTAATTGATTTAGAGGAGTTAGTCTTGAAGTCATG
CGCCGGTTAAGGCTAAACTGAAAGGACAAGTTTTGGTGACTGCGCTCCTCCAAGCCAGTTACCTCGGTTC
AAAGAGTTGGTAGCTCAGAGAACCTTCGAAAAACCGCCCTGCAAGGCGGTTTTTTCGTTTTCAGAGCAAG
AGATTACGCGCAGACCAAAACGATCTCAAGAAGATCATCTTATTAATCAGATAAAATATTTCTAGATTTC
AGTGCAATTTATCTCTTCAAATGTAGCACCTGAAGTCAGCCCCATACGATATAAGTTGTTACTAGTGCTT
GGATTCTCACCAATAAAAAACGCCCGGCGGCAACCGAGCGTTCTGAACAAATCCAGATGGAGTTCTGAGG
TCATTACTGGATCTATCAACAGGAGTCCAAGCGAGCTCGATATCAAATTACGCCCCGCCCTGCCACTCAT
CGCAGTACTGTTGTAATTCATTAAGCATTCTGCCGACATGGAAGCCATCACAAACGGCATGATGAACCTG
AATCGCCAGCGGCATCAGCACCTTGTCGCCTTGCGTATAATATTTGCCCATGGTGAAAACGGGGGCGAAG
AAGTTGTCCATATTGGCCACGTTTAAATCAAAACTGGTGAAACTCACCCAGGGATTGGCTGAGACGAAAA
ACATATTCTCAATAAACCCTTTAGGGAAATAGGCCAGGTTTTCACCGTAACACGCCACATCTTGCGAATA
TATGTGTAGAAACTGCCGGAAATCGTCGTGGTATTCACTCCAGAGCGATGAAAACGTTTCAGTTTGCTCA
TGGAAAACGGTGTAACAAGGGTGAACACTATCCCATATCACCAGCTCACCGTCTTTCATTGCCATACGAA
ATTCCGGATGAGCATTCATCAGGCGGGCAAGAATGTGAATAAAGGCCGGATAAAACTTGTGCTTATTTTT
CTTTACGGTCTTTAAAAAGGCCGTAATATCCAGCTGAACGGTCTGGTTATAGGTACATTGAGCAACTGAC
TGAAATGCCTCAAAATGTTCTTTACGATGCCATTGGGATATATCAACGGTGGTATATCCAGTGATTTTTT
TCTCCATTTTAGCTTCCTTAGCTCCTGAAAATCTCGATAACTCAAAAAATACGCCCGGTAGTGATCTTAT
TTCATTATGGTGAAAGTTGGAACCTCTTACGTGCCGATCAACGTCTCATTTTCGCCAGATATCGACGTCT
TAAGACCCACTTTCACATTTAAGTTGTTTTTCTAATCCGCATATGATCAATTCAAGGCCGAATAAGAAGG
CTGGCTCTGCACCTTGGTGATCAAATAATTCGATAGCTTGTCGTAATAATGGCGGCATACTATCAGTAGT
AGGTGTTTCCCTTTCTTCTTTAGCGACTTGATGCTCTTGATCTTCCAATACGCAACCTAAAGTAAAATGC
CCCACAGCGCTGAGTGCATATAATGCATTCTCTAGTGAAAAACCTTGTTGGCATAAAAAGGCTAATTGAT
TTTCGAGAGTTTCATACTGTTTTTCTGTAGGCCGTGTACCTAAATGTACTTTTGCTCCATCGCGATGACT
TAGTAAAGCACATCTAAAACTTTTAGCGTTATTACGTAAAAAATCTTGCCAGCTTTCCCCTTCTAAAGGG
CAAAAGTGAGTATGGTGCCTATCTAACATCTCAATGGCTAAGGCGTCGAGCAAAGCCCGCTTATTTTTTA
CATGCCAATACAATGTAGGCTGCTCTACACCTAGCTTCTGGGCGAGTTTACGGGTTGTTAAACCTTCGAT
TCCGACCTCATTAAGCAGCTCTAATGCGCTGTTAATCACTTTACTTTTATCTAATCTAGACATCATTAAT
TCCTAATTTTTGTTGACACTCTATCGTTGATAGAGTTATTTTACCACTCCCTATCAGTGATAGAGAAAAG
AATTCAAAAGATCTAAAGAGGAGAAAGGATCTATGTTATTTCAAGACTTTACTCACCTATACCCCTTATC
AAAAACCGTGCGCTTTGAATTAAAGCCCATTGGTAAGACATTAGAGCATATCCATGCCAAAAACTTTTTG
AACCAAGATGAGACCATGGCGGACATGTACCAAAAGGTGAAGGCGATACTGGACGATTATCATCGTGATT
TTATCGCTGATATGATGGGCGAAGTTAAGCTAACTAAGCTGGCAGAATTTTATGATGTGTATTTAAAATT
TAGAAAAAATCCCAAAGACGATGGATTGCAAAAACAGCTAAAGGACTTGCAAGCAGTTTTAAGAAAAGAG
ATTGTGAAGCCTATCGGTAATGGAGGAAAATACAAGGCGGGTTATGACCGCTTATTTGGGGCAAAGCTCT
TTAAGGACGGCAAAGAGCTTGGTGATTTGGCGAAATTTGTCATCGCCCAAGAGGGTGAGTCATCGCCAAA
GCTTGCTCACCTTGCCCATTTTGAGAAGTTTAGCACTTACTTTACTGGTTTTCATGACAACCGCAAAAAC
ATGTACAGCGATGA
